>Addgene plasmid #179723 | pF(UG) hSyn Lamp1-SYT7alpha deltaTMD-HaloTag | addgene full sequence | sequence record 355788 | Addgene NGS Result
TTGCCGATTTCGGCCTATTGGTTAAAAAATGAGCTGATTTAACAAAAATTTAACGCGAATTAATTCTGTG
GAATGTGTGTCAGTTAGGGTGTGGAAAGTCCCCAGGCTCCCCAGCAGGCAGAAGTATGCAAAGCATGCAT
CTCAATTAGTCAGCAACCAGGTGTGGAAAGTCCCCAGGCTCCCCAGCAGGCAGAAGTATGCAAAGCATGC
ATCTCAATTAGTCAGCAACCATAGTCCCGCCCCTAACTCCGCCCATCCCGCCCCTAACTCCGCCCAGTTC
CGCCCATTCTCCGCCCCATGGCTGACTAATTTTTTTTATTTATGCAGAGGCCGAGGCCGCCTCTGCCTCT
GAGCTATTCCAGAAGTAGTGAGGAGGCTTTTTTGGAGGCCTAGGCTTTTGCAAAAAGCTCCCGGGAGCTT
GTATATCCATTTTCGGATCTGATCAGCACGTGTTGACAATTAATCATCGGCATAGTATATCGGCATAGTA
TAATACGACAAGGTGAGGAACTAAACCATGGCCAAGTTGACCAGTGCCGTTCCGGTGCTCACCGCGCGCG
ACGTCGCCGGAGCGGTCGAGTTCTGGACCGACCGGCTCGGGTTCTCCCGGGACTTCGTGGAGGACGACTT
CGCCGGTGTGGTCCGGGACGACGTGACCCTGTTCATCAGCGCGGTCCAGGACCAGGTGGTGCCGGACAAC
ACCCTGGCCTGGGTGTGGGTGCGCGGCCTGGACGAGCTGTACGCCGAGTGGTCGGAGGTCGTGTCCACGA
ACTTCCGGGACGCCTCCGGGCCGGCCATGACCGAGATCGGCGAGCAGCCGTGGGGGCGGGAGTTCGCCCT
GCGCGACCCGGCCGGCAACTGCGTGCACTTCGTGGCCGAGGAGCAGGACTGACACGTGCTACGAGATTTC
GATTCCACCGCCGCCTTCTATGAAAGGTTGGGCTTCGGAATCGTTTTCCGGGACGCCGGCTGGATGATCC
TCCAGCGCGGGGATCTCATGCTGGAGTTCTTCGCCCACCCCAACTTGTTTATTGCAGCTTATAATGGTTA
CAAATAAAGCAATAGCATCACAAATTTCACAAATAAAGCATTTTTTTCACTGCATTCTAGTTGTGGTTTG
TCCAAACTCATCAATGTATCTTATCATGTCTGTATACCGTCGACCTCTAGCTAGAGCTTGGCGTAATCAT
GGTCATAGCTGTTTCCTGTGTGAAATTGTTATCCGCTCACAATTCCACACAACATACGAGCCGGAAGCAT
AAAGTGTAAAGCCTGGGGTGCCTAATGAGTGAGCTAACTCACATTAATTGCGTTGCGCTCACTGCCCGCT
TTCCAGTCGGGAAACCTGTCGTGCCAGCTGCATTAATGAATCGGCCAACGCGCGGGGAGAGGCGGTTTGC
GTATTGGGCGCTCTTCCGCTTCCTCGCTCACTGACTCGCTGCGCTCGGTCGTTCGGCTGCGGCGAGCGGT
ATCAGCTCACTCAAAGGCGGTAATACGGTTATCCACAGAATCAGGGGATAACGCAGGAAAGAACATGTGA
GCAAAAGGCCAGCAAAAGGCCAGGAACCGTAAAAAGGCCGCGTTGCTGGCGTTTTTCCATAGGCTCCGCC
CCCCTGACGAGCATCACAAAAATCGACGCTCAAGTCAGAGGTGGCGAAACCCGACAGGACTATAAAGATA
CCAGGCGTTTCCCCCTGGAAGCTCCCTCGTGCGCTCTCCTGTTCCGACCCTGCCGCTTACCGGATACCTG
TCCGCCTTTCTCCCTTCGGGAAGCGTGGCGCTTTCTCATAGCTCACGCTGTAGGTATCTCAGTTCGGTGT
AGGTCGTTCGCTCCAAGCTGGGCTGTGTGCACGAACCCCCCGTTCAGCCCGACCGCTGCGCCTTATCCGG
TAACTATCGTCTTGAGTCCAACCCGGTAAGACACGACTTATCGCCACTGGCAGCAGCCACTGGTAACAGG
ATTAGCAGAGCGAGGTATGTAGGCGGTGCTACAGAGTTCTTGAAGTGGTGGCCTAACTACGGCTACACTA
GAAGAACAGTATTTGGTATCTGCGCTCTGCTGAAGCCAGTTACCTTCGGAAAAAGAGTTGGTAGCTCTTG
ATCCGGCAAACAAACCACCGCTGGTAGCGGTGGTTTTTTTGTTTGCAAGCAGCAGATTACGCGCAGAAAA
AAAGGATCTCAAGAAGATCCTTTGATCTTTTCTACGGGGTCTGACGCTCAGTGGAACGAAAACTCACGTT
AAGGGATTTTGGTCATGAGATTATCAAAAAGGATCTTCACCTAGATCCTTTTAAATTAAAAATGAAGTTT
TAAATCAATCTAAAGTATATATGAGTAAACTTGGTCTGACAGTTACCAATGCTTAATCAGTGAGGCACCT
ATCTCAGCGATCTGTCTATTTCGTTCATCCATAGTTGCCTGACTCCCCGTCGTGTAGATAACTACGATAC
GGGAGGGCTTACCATCTGGCCCCAGTGCTGCAATGATACCGCGAGACCCACGCTCACCGGCTCCAGATTT
ATCAGCAATAAACCAGCCAGCCGGAAGGGCCGAGCGCAGAAGTGGTCCTGCAACTTTATCCGCCTCCATC
CAGTCTATTAATTGTTGCCGGGAAGCTAGAGTAAGTAGTTCGCCAGTTAATAGTTTGCGCAACGTTGTTG
CCATTGCTACAGGCATCGTGGTGTCACGCTCGTCGTTTGGTATGGCTTCATTCAGCTCCGGTTCCCAACG
ATCAAGGCGAGTTACATGATCCCCCATGTTGTGCAAAAAAGCGGTTAGCTCCTTCGGTCCTCCGATCGTT
GTCAGAAGTAAGTTGGCCGCAGTGTTATCACTCATGGTTATGGCAGCACTGCATAATTCTCTTACTGTCA
TGCCATCCGTAAGATGCTTTTCTGTGACTGGTGAGTACTCAACCAAGTCATTCTGAGAATAGTGTATGCG
GCGACCGAGTTGCTCTTGCCCGGCGTCAATACGGGATAATACCGCGCCACATAGCAGAACTTTAAAAGTG
CTCATCATTGGAAAACGTTCTTCGGGGCGAAAACTCTCAAGGATCTTACCGCTGTTGAGATCCAGTTCGA
TGTAACCCACTCGTGCACCCAACTGATCTTCAGCATCTTTTACTTTCACCAGCGTTTCTGGGTGAGCAAA
AACAGGAAGGCAAAATGCCGCAAAAAAGGGAATAAGGGCGACACGGAAATGTTGAATACTCATACTCTTC
CTTTTTCAATATTATTGAAGCATTTATCAGGGTTATTGTCTCATGAGCGGATACATATTTGAATGTATTT
AGAAAAATAAACAAATAGGGGTTCCGCGCACATTTCCCCGAAAAGTGCCACCTGACGTCGACGGATCGGG
AGATCTCCCGATCCCCTATGGTGCACTCTCAGTACAATCTGCTCTGATGCCGCATAGTTAAGCCAGTATC
TGCTCCCTGCTTGTGTGTTGGAGGTCGCTGAGTAGTGCGCGAGCAAAATTTAAGCTACAACAAGGCAAGG
CTTGACCGACAATTGCATGAAGAATCTGCTTAGGGTTAGGCGTTTTGCGCTGCTTCGCGATGTACGGGCC
AGATATACGCGTTGACATTGATTATTGACTAGTTATTAATAGTAATCAATTACGGGGTCATTAGTTCATA
GCCCATATATGGAGTTCCGCGTTACATAACTTACGGTAAATGGCCCGCCTGGCTGACCGCCCAACGACCC
CCGCCCATTGACGTCAATAATGACGTATGTTCCCATAGTAACGCCAATAGGGACTTTCCATTGACGTCAA
TGGGTGGAGTATTTACGGTAAACTGCCCACTTGGCAGTACATCAAGTGTATCATATGCCAAGTACGCCCC
CTATTGACGTCAATGACGGTAAATGGCCCGCCTGGCATTATGCCCAGTACATGACCTTATGGGACTTTCC
TACTTGGCAGTACATCTACGTATTAGTCATCGCTATTACCATGGTGATGCGGTTTTGGCAGTACATCAAT
GGGCGTGGATAGCGGTTTGACTCACGGGGATTTCCAAGTCTCCACCCCATTGACGTCAATGGGAGTTTGT
TTTGGCACCAAAATCAACGGGACTTTCCAAAATGTCGTAACAACTCCGCCCCATTGACGCAAATGGGCGG
TAGGCGTGTACGGTGGGAGGTCTATATAAGCAGCGCGTTTTGCCTGTACTGGGTCTCTCTGGTTAGACCA
GATCTGAGCCTGGGAGCTCTCTGGCTAACTAGGGAACCCACTGCTTAAGCCTCAATAAAGCTTGCCTTGA
GTGCTTCAAGTAGTGTGTGCCCGTCTGTTGTGTGACTCTGGTAACTAGAGATCCCTCAGACCCTTTTAGT
CAGTGTGGAAAATCTCTAGCAGTGGCGCCCGAACAGGGACTTGAAAGCGAAAGGGAAACCAGAGGAGCTC
TCTCGACGCAGGACTCGGCTTGCTGAAGCGCGCACGGCAAGAGGCGAGGGGCGGCGACTGGTGAGTACGC
CAAAAATTTTGACTAGCGGAGGCTAGAAGGAGAGAGATGGGTGCGAGAGCGTCAGTATTAAGCGGGGGAG
AATTAGATCGCGATGGGAAAAAATTCGGTTAAGGCCAGGGGGAAAGAAAAAATATAAATTAAAACATATA
GTATGGGCAAGCAGGGAGCTAGAACGATTCGCAGTTAATCCTGGCCTGTTAGAAACATCAGAAGGCTGTA
GACAAATACTGGGACAGCTACAACCATCCCTTCAGACAGGATCAGAAGAACTTAGATCATTATATAATAC
AGTAGCAACCCTCTATTGTGTGCATCAAAGGATAGAGATAAAAGACACCAAGGAAGCTTTAGACAAGATA
GAGGAAGAGCAAAACAAAAGTAAGACCACCGCACAGCAAGCGGCCGCTGATCTTCAGACCTGGAGGAGGA
GATATGAGGGACAATTGGAGAAGTGAATTATATAAATATAAAGTAGTAAAAATTGAACCATTAGGAGTAG
CACCCACCAAGGCAAAGAGAAGAGTGGTGCAGAGAGAAAAAAGAGCAGTGGGAATAGGAGCTTTGTTCCT
TGGGTTCTTGGGAGCAGCAGGAAGCACTATGGGCGCAGCGTCAATGACGCTGACGGTACAGGCCAGACAA
TTATTGTCTGGTATAGTGCAGCAGCAGAACAATTTGCTGAGGGCTATTGAGGCGCAACAGCATCTGTTGC
AACTCACAGTCTGGGGCATCAAGCAGCTCCAGGCAAGAATCCTGGCTGTGGAAAGATACCTAAAGGATCA
ACAGCTCCTGGGGATTTGGGGTTGCTCTGGAAAACTCATTTGCACCACTGCTGTGCCTTGGAATGCTAGT
TGGAGTAATAAATCTCTGGAACAGATTTGGAATCACACGACCTGGATGGAGTGGGACAGAGAAATTAACA
ATTACACAAGCTTAATACACTCCTTAATTGAAGAATCGCAAAACCAGCAAGAAAAGAATGAACAAGAATT
ATTGGAATTAGATAAATGGGCAAGTTTGTGGAATTGGTTTAACATAACAAATTGGCTGTGGTATATAAAA
TTATTCATAATGATAGTAGGAGGCTTGGTAGGTTTAAGAATAGTTTTTGCTGTACTTTCTATAGTGAATA
GAGTTAGGCAGGGATATTCACCATTATCGTTTCAGACCCACCTCCCAACCCCGAGGGGACCCGACAGGCC
CGAAGGAATAGAAGAAGAAGGTGGAGAGAGAGACAGAGACAGATCCATTCGATTAGTGAACGGATCGGCA
CTGCGTGCGCCAATTCTGCAGACAAATGGCAGTATTCATCCACAATTTTAAAAGAAAAGGGGGGATTGGG
GGGTACAGTGCAGGGGAAAGAATAGTAGACATAATAGCAACAGACATACAAACTAAAGAATTACAAAAAC
AAATTACAAAAATTCAAAATTTTCGGGTTTATTACAGGGACAGCAGAGATCCAGTTTGGTTAATTAAAGT
GCAAGTGGTTTTAGGACCAGGATGAGGCGGGGTGGGGGTGCCTACCTGACGACCGACCCCGACCCACTGG
ACAAGCACCCAACCCCCATTCCCCAAATTGCGCATCCCCTATCAGAGAGGGGGAGGGGAAACAGGATGCG
GCGAGGCGCGTGCGCACTGCCAGCTTCAGCACCGCGGACAGTGCCTTCGCCCCCGCCTGGCGGCGCGCGC
CACCGCCGCCTCAGCACTGAAGGCGCGCTGACGTCACTCGCCGGTCCCCCGTAAACTCCCCTTCCCGGCC
ACCTTGGTCGCGTCCGCGCCGCCGCCGGCCCAGCCGGACCGCACCACGCGAGGCGCGAGATAGGGGGGCA
CGGGCGCGACCATCTGCGCTGCGGCGCCGGCGACTCAGCGCTGCCTCAGTCTGCGGTGGGCAGCGGAGGA
GTCGTGTCGTGCCTGAGAGCGCAGGTACGGCTAGCGGATCCGGTACCGCGGGCCCGCCACCATGGCGGCC
CCGGGCGCCCGGCGGCCGCTGCTCCTGTTGCTGCTGGCAGGCCTTGCACACAGCGCCCCAGCACTGTTCG
AGGTGAAAGACAACAACGGCACAGCGTGTATAATGGCCAGCTTCTCTGCCTCCTTTCTGACCACCTATGA
GGCTGGACATGTTTCTAAGGTCTCGAATATGACCCTGCCAGCCTCTGCAGAAGTCCTGAAGAATAGCAGC
TCTTGTGGTGAAAAGAATGCTTCTGAGCCCACCCTCGCAATCACCTTTGGAGAAGGATATTTACTGAAAC
TCACCTTCACAAAAAACACAACACGTTACAGTGTCCAGCACATGTATTTCACATATAACCTGTCAGACAC
ACAATTCTTTCCCAATGCCAGCTCCAAAGGGCCCGACACTGTGGATTCCACAACTGACATCAAGGCAGAC
ATCAACAAAACATACCGATGTGTCAGCGACATCAGGGTCTACATGAAGAATGTGACCATTGTGCTCTGGG
ACGCTACTATCCAGGCCTACCTGCCGAGTAGCAACTTCAGCAAGGAAGAGACACGCTGCCCACAGGATCA
ACCTTCCCCAACTACTGGGCCACCCAGCCCCTCACCACCACTTGTGCCCACAAACCCCAGTGTGTCCAAG
TACAATGTGACTGGTGACAATGGAACCTGCCTGCTGGCCTCTATGGCACTGCAACTCAACATCACCTACA
TGAAGAAGGACAACACGACTGTGACCAGAGCATTCAACATCAACCCAAGTGACAAATATAGTGGGACTTG
CGGTGCCCAGTTGGTGACCCTGAAGGTGGGGAACAAGAGCAGAGTCCTGGAGCTGCAGTTTGGGATGAAT
GCCACTTCTAGCCTGTTTTTCCTGCAAGGAGTTCAGTTGAACATGACTCTTCCTGATGCCATAGAGCCCA
CGTTCAGCACCTCCAACTATTCCCTGAAAGCTCTTCAGGCCAGTGTCGGCAACTCATACAAGTGCAACAG
TGAGGAGCACATCTTTGTCAGCAAGGCGCTCGCCCTCAATGTCTTCAGCGTGCAAGTCCAGGCTTTCAGG
GTAGAAAGTGACAGGTTTGGGTCTGTGGAAGAGTGTGTACAGGACGGTAACAACATGCTGATCCCCATTG
CTGTGGGCGGGGCCCTGGCAGGGCTGGTCCTCATCGTCCTCATCGCCTACCTCATCGGCAGGAAGAGGAG
TCACGCGGGCTATCAGACCATCCGCAAACTGGGCAAACGCTACAAGAATTCCTTGGAGACGGTGGGCACG
CCAGACTCGGGGCGTGGGCGCGGTGAGAAGAAAGCCATCAAGTTGCCTGCAGGAGGGAAGGCTGTGAATA
CAGCCCCAGTGCCCGGCCAGACGCCACACGATGAGTCTGACCGCAGAACGGAGACCCGTTCCTCTGTCTC
GGACCTCGTCAACTCCCTTACCAGCGAGATGCTCATGCTCTCCCCAGGTTCTGAGGAGGATGAGGCCCAC
GAGGGCTGCAGCCGAGAGAACCTGGGCCGAATCCAGTTCAGTGTTGGCTACAACTTCCAAGAGTCCACAC
TCACCGTGAAGGTCATGAAGGCCCAAGAGCTGCCAGCCAAGGACTTCAGCGGTACTAGTGACCCCTTTGT
CAAGATCTACCTGCTACCCGACAAGAAGCACAAACTGGAGACCAAGGTGAAGCGGAAGAATCTAAACCCG
CACTGGAATGAGACCTTTCTATTTGAAGGGTTTCCCTACGAGAAAGTGGTGCAGAGGGTCCTCTACCTCC
AGGTCCTGGATTATGACCGTTTCAGCCGCAATGACCCCATTGGGGAGGTGTCCATCCCTCTGAACAAGGT
GGACCTGACCCAGATGCAGACCTTCTGGAAGGATCTGAAGCCATGCAGCGATGGGAGTGGGAGCCGAGGG
GAGCTGCTCTTGTCCCTCTGCTACAACCCCTCTGCCAACTCCATCATCGTGAACATCATCAAAGCTCGAA
ACCTCAAAGCCATGGACATCGGGGGCACATCAGACCCCTATGTGAAGGTGTGGCTGATGTATAAAGACAA
GCGGGTAGAGAAAAAGAAGACTGTGACAAAGAAGAGGAACCTGAACCCCATCTTCAATGAGTCTTTCGCC
TTCGACATACCCACGGAGAAGCTGAGGGAGACCACGATCATCATCACTGTCATGGACAAAGACAAGCTCA
GCCGCAACGACGTCATCGGCAAGATCTACCTGTCCTGGAAGAGCGGACCAGGTGAAGTGAAACACTGGAA
GGACATGATCGCTCGTCCCCGGCAGCCTGTGGCCCAGTGGCACCAGCTGAAAGCCGGATCCGGAAGTTCG
GGGTCCAGCGGTTCTTCAGGCAGTTCCGAGGATCTGTACTTTCAGAGCGATAACGATGGATCCGAAATCG
GTACTGGCTTTCCATTCGACCCCCATTATGTGGAAGTCCTGGGCGAGCGCATGCACTACGTCGATGTTGG
TCCGCGCGATGGCACCCCTGTGCTGTTCCTGCACGGTAACCCGACCTCCTCCTACGTGTGGCGCAACATC
ATCCCGCATGTTGCACCGACCCATCGCTGCATTGCTCCAGACCTGATCGGTATGGGCAAATCCGACAAAC
CAGACCTGGGTTATTTCTTCGACGACCACGTCCGCTTCATGGATGCCTTCATCGAAGCCCTGGGTCTGGA
AGAGGTCGTCCTGGTCATTCACGACTGGGGCTCCGCTCTGGGTTTCCACTGGGCCAAGCGCAATCCAGAG
CGCGTCAAAGGTATTGCATTTATGGAGTTCATCCGCCCTATCCCGACCTGGGACGAATGGCCAGAATTTG
CCCGCGAGACCTTCCAGGCCTTCCGCACCACCGACGTCGGCCGCAAGCTGATCATCGATCAGAACGTTTT
TATCGAGGGTACGCTGCCGATGGGTGTCGTCCGCCCGCTGACTGAAGTCGAGATGGACCATTACCGCGAG
CCGTTCCTGAATCCTGTTGACCGCGAGCCACTGTGGCGCTTCCCAAACGAGCTGCCAATCGCCGGTGAGC
CAGCGAACATCGTCGCGCTGGTCGAAGAATACATGGACTGGCTGCACCAGTCCCCTGTCCCGAAGCTGCT
GTTCTGGGGCACCCCAGGCGTTCTGATCCCACCGGCCGAAGCCGCTCGCCTGGCCAAAAGCCTGCCTAAC
TGCAAGGCTGTGGACATCGGCCCGGGTCTGAATCTGCTGCAAGAAGACAACCCGGACCTGATCGGCAGCG
AGATCGCGCGCTGGCTGTCTACTCTGGAGATTTCCGGTTAAGGCCGCACTCCTCAGCTAGAATTCGATAT
CAAGCTTATCGATAATCAACCTCTGGATTACAAAATTTGTGAAAGATTGACTGGTATTCTTAACTATGTT
GCTCCTTTTACGCTATGTGGATACGCTGCTTTAATGCCTTTGTATCATGCTATTGCTTCCCGTATGGCTT
TCATTTTCTCCTCCTTGTATAAATCCTGGTTGCTGTCTCTTTATGAGGAGTTGTGGCCCGTTGTCAGGCA
ACGTGGCGTGGTGTGCACTGTGTTTGCTGACGCAACCCCCACTGGTTGGGGCATTGCCACCACCTGTCAG
CTCCTTTCCGGGACTTTCGCTTTCCCCCTCCCTATTGCCACGGCGGAACTCATCGCCGCCTGCCTTGCCC
GCTGCTGGACAGGGGCTCGGCTGTTGGGCACTGACAATTCCGTGGTGTTGTCGGGGAAATCATCGTCCTT
TCCTTGGCTGCTCGCCTGTGTTGCCACCTGGATTCTGCGCGGGACGTCCTTCTGCTACGTCCCTTCGGCC
CTCAATCCAGCGGACCTTCCTTCCCGCGGCCTGCTGCCGGCTCTGCGGCCTCTTCCGCGTCTTCGCCTTC
GCCCTCAGACGAGTCGGATCTCCCTTTGGGCCGCCTCCCCGCATCGATACCGTCGACCTCGAGACCTAGA
AAAACATGGAGCAATCACAAGTAGCAATACAGCAGCTACCAATGCTGATTGTGCCTGGCTAGAAGCACAA
GAGGAGGAGGAGGTGGGTTTTCCAGTCACACCTCAGGTACCTTTAAGACCAATGACTTACAAGGCAGCTG
TAGATCTTAGCCACTTTTTAAAAGAAAAGGGGGGACTGGAAGGGCTAATTCACTCCCAACGAAGACAAGA
TATCCTTGATCTGTGGATCTACCACACACAAGGCTACTTCCCTGATTGGCAGAACTACACACCAGGGCCA
GGGATCAGATATCCACTGACCTTTGGATGGTGCTACAAGCTAGTACCAGTTGAGCAAGAGAAGGTAGAAG
AAGCCAATGAAGGAGAGAACACCCGCTTGTTACACCCTGTGAGCCTGCATGGGATGGATGACCCGGAGAG
AGAAGTATTAGAGTGGAGGTTTGACAGCCGCCTAGCATTTCATCACATGGCCCGAGAGCTGCATCCGGAC
TGTACTGGGTCTCTCTGGTTAGACCAGATCTGAGCCTGGGAGCTCTCTGGCTAACTAGGGAACCCACTGC
TTAAGCCTCAATAAAGCTTGCCTTGAGTGCTTCAAGTAGTGTGTGCCCGTCTGTTGTGTGACTCTGGTAA
CTAGAGATCCCTCAGACCCTTTTAGTCAGTGTGGAAAATCTCTAGCAGGGCCCGTTTAAACCCGCTGATC
AGCCTCGACTGTGCCTTCTAGTTGCCAGCCATCTGTTGTTTGCCCCTCCCCCGTGCCTTCCTTGACCCTG
GAAGGTGCCACTCCCACTGTCCTTTCCTAATAAAATGAGGAAATTGCATCGCATTGTCTGAGTAGGTGTC
ATTCTATTCTGGGGGGTGGGGTGGGGCAGGACAGCAAGGGGGAGGATTGGGAAGACAATAGCAGGCATGC
TGGGGATGCGGTGGGCTCTATGGCTTCTGAGGCGGAAAGAACCAGCTGGGGCTCTAGGGGGTATCCCC
[124 nt withheld, positions 11339-11462]
C
[91 nt withheld, positions 11464-11554]
A
[49 nt withheld, positions 11556-11604]
CCTTTGACGTTGGAGTCCACGTTCTTT
[37 nt withheld, positions 11632-11668]
ACCCTATCTCGGTCTATTCTTTTGATTTATAAGGGATT
Features (pLannotate 1.2.2; 33 found; start..end, strand, type, name):
     75..404     +  promoter       SV40 promoter: SV40 enhancer and early promoter
    452..499     +  promoter       EM7 promoter: synthetic bacterial promoter&nbsp
    518..892     +  CDS            BleoR: antibiotic-binding protein; Sh ble from Streptoalloteichus hindustanus; confers resistance to bleomycin, phleomycin, and Zeocin™
    902..1027    +  CDS            ble (fragment): BLE_KLEPN - Experimental evidence at protein level: Swiss-Prot protein existence level 1. Binding protein with a strong affinity to the bleomycin family of antibiotics. Binds to CL990; an antimitotic-antibiotic compound. From Klebsiella pneumoniae.
   1022..1143    +  polyA_signal   SV40 poly(A) signal: SV40 polyadenylation signal
   1214..1236    -  protein_bind   lac operator (fragment): The lac repressor binds to the lac operator to inhibit transcription in E. coli. This inhibition can be relieved by adding lactose or isopropyl-β-D-thiogalactopyranoside (IPTG). lac repressor encoded by lacI
   1240..1270    -  promoter       lac promoter: promoter for the E. coli lac operon
   1285..1306    -  protein_bind   CAP binding site: CAP binding activates transcription in the presence of cAMP. E. coli catabolite activator protein
   1319..1411    -  CDS            lacI (fragment): lac repressor; lacI; The lac repressor binds to the lac operator to inhibit transcription in E. coli. This inhibition can be relieved by adding lactose or isopropyl-β-D-thiogalactopyranoside (IPTG).
   1594..2182    -  rep_origin     ori: high-copy-number ColE1/pMB1/pBR322/pUC origin of replication
   2353..3213    -  CDS            AmpR: β-lactamase; bla; confers resistance to ampicillin, carbenicillin, and related antibiotics
   3214..3318    -  promoter       AmpR promoter: bla
   3377..3429    -  misc_feature   bom (fragment): basis of mobility region from pBR322
   3584..3963    +  enhancer       CMV enhancer: human cytomegalovirus immediate early enhancer
   3964..4163    +  promoter       CMV promoter: human cytomegalovirus (CMV) immediate early promoter
   4181..4361    +  LTR            5' LTR (truncated): truncated 5' long terminal repeat (LTR) from HIV-1
   4408..4533    +  misc_feature   HIV-1 Ψ: packaging signal of human immunodeficiency virus type 1
   4517..4880    +  CDS            HIV-1 gag (fragment): gag protein from human immunodeficiency virus 1; gag
   5026..5259    +  misc_feature   RRE: The Rev response element (RRE) of HIV-1 allows for Rev-dependent mRNA export from the nucleus to the cytoplasm.
   5636..5736    +  CDS            Rev (fragment): human immunodeficiency virus 1 (HIV-1) Rev protein; rev; enhances nuclear export of unspliced and incompletely spliced viral mRNAs
   5786..5903    +  misc_feature   cPPT/CTS: central polypurine tract and central termination sequence of HIV-1
   5948..6394    +  promoter       hSyn promoter: human synapsin I promoter; confers neuron-specific expression (Kügler et al., 2003)
   6432..7652    +  CDS            LAMP1: rat lysosome-associated membrane glycoprotein 1
   7653..8735    +  CDS            Syt7 (fragment): SYT7_MOUSE - Experimental evidence at protein level: Swiss-Prot protein existence level 1. Ca(2+) sensor involved in Ca(2+)-dependent exocytosis of secretory and synaptic vesicles through Ca(2+) and phospholipid binding to the C2 domain. Ca(2+) induces binding of the C2-domains to phospholipid membranes and to assembled SNARE-complexes; both actions contribute to triggering exocytosis. SYT7 binds Ca(2+) with high affinity and slow kinetics compared to other synaptotagmins (PubMed:26738595). Involved in Ca(2+)-triggered lysosomal exocytosis, a major component of the plasma membrane repair (By s
   8778..8798    +  CDS            TEV site: tobacco etch virus (TEV) protease recognition and cleavage site
   8814..9697    +  CDS            HaloTag® (fragment): modified bacterial dehalogenase that forms covalent bonds with chloroalkane derivatives
   9720..9744    +  misc_feature   MCS (fragment): pBluescript multiple cloning site
   9744..10332   +  misc_feature   WPRE: woodchuck hepatitis virus posttranscriptional regulatory element
  10269..10850   +  CDS            nef (fragment): NEF_HV1H2 - Experimental evidence at protein level: Swiss-Prot protein existence level 1. Extracellular Nef protein targets CD4(+) T-lymphocytes for apoptosis by interacting with CXCR4 surface receptors. From Human immunodeficiency virus type 1 group M subtype B (isolate HXB2) (HIV-1).
  10857..11037   +  LTR            5' LTR (truncated): truncated 5' long terminal repeat (LTR) from HIV-1
  11069..11293   +  polyA_signal   bGH poly(A) signal: bovine growth hormone polyadenylation signal
  11297..11318   +  promoter       SV40 promoter (fragment): SV40 enhancer and early promoter
  11339..61      +  rep_origin     f1 ori (across the origin) (sequence partly withheld): f1 bacteriophage origin of replication; arrow indicates direction of (+) strand synthesis
