[The description below was written by a language model from this plasmid's Addgene catalogue record and pLannotate feature annotations shown in this document.]
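Description:
pF(UG) hSyn Lamp1-SYT7alpha deltaTMD-HaloTag is an 11.7 kb HIV-1-based lentiviral transfer plasmid built on the FUGW backbone, in which the human synapsin I (hSyn) promoter drives the transgene for neuron-specific expression. It is propagated in E. coli through a high-copy ColE1/pUC origin with ampicillin selection (AmpR). The backbone also carries an f1 origin and an SV40/EM7-driven bleomycin/Zeocin resistance cassette that lies outside the packaged viral region.

The viral genome is transcribed from a CMV enhancer/promoter fused to a truncated 5' LTR, an arrangement typical of Tat-independent vectors. It contains the Ψ packaging signal with a partial gag sequence, the RRE for Rev-dependent nuclear export, and the cPPT/CTS element. The second annotated LTR, followed by a bGH polyadenylation signal, forms the 3' end of the genome. Because no complete viral genes are annotated, particle production depends on packaging and envelope functions supplied in trans.

The payload is a single fusion reading frame. Rat LAMP1, a lysosomal membrane glycoprotein, is joined directly to a fragment of mouse synaptotagmin 7 (alpha isoform) that, per the construct name, lacks its own transmembrane domain. A TEV protease site and a C-terminal HaloTag follow, the latter allowing covalent labelling with chloroalkane ligands. LAMP1 thus replaces the native membrane anchor and redirects the Ca2+-sensing portion of SYT7 to lysosomes. A WPRE downstream of the fusion enhances transcript expression. The record describes the construct as a tool for lentiviral expression of lysosome-targeted, Halo-tagged Syt7. The associated publication studies SYT7 targeting and function in mouse hippocampal neurons, where such a retargeted variant would allow tests of how SYT7 localization relates to its activity.
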