Addgene plasmid #179723: pF(UG) hSyn Lamp1-SYT7alpha deltaTMD-HaloTag
Purpose: Lentiviral expression of lysosome-targeted Halo tagged mouse Syt7
Depositing lab: Edwin Chapman. Depositing organization: University of Wisconsin, Madison. Publication: Synaptotagmin 7 is targeted to the axonal plasma membrane through gamma-secretase processing to promote synaptic vesicle docking in mouse hippocampal neurons. Vevea JD, Kusick GF, Courtney KC, Chen E, Watanabe S, Chapman ER. Elife. 2021 Sep 20;10. pii: 67261. doi: 10.7554/eLife.67261. PubMed 34543184.
Backbone
  Vector backbone: PFUGW
  Vector type: Lentiviral
Growth in bacteria
  Bacterial resistance: Ampicillin, 100 μg/mL
  Growth temperature: 37°C
  Growth strain: NEB Stable
  Copy number: High Copy
Gene/Insert
  Gene/Insert name: SYT7
  Species: M. musculus (mouse)
  Entrez Gene: Syt7 (a.k.a. B230112P13Rik)
  Cloning method: Ligation Independent Cloning
Terms and licenses: Academic/Nonprofit Terms; Industry Terms: Not Available to Industry
How to cite: pF(UG) hSyn Lamp1-SYT7alpha deltaTMD-HaloTag was a gift from Edwin Chapman (Addgene plasmid # 179723 ; http://n2t.net/addgene:179723 ; RRID:Addgene_179723)
